>Addgene plasmid #180502 | pcDNA3.1-Nluc(W12stop) | addgene full sequence | sequence record 357071 | Addgene NGS Result
GACGGATCGGGAGATCTCCCGATCCCCTATGGTGCACTCTCAGTACAATCTGCTCTGATGCCGCATAGTT
AAGCCAGTATCTGCTCCCTGCTTGTGTGTTGGAGGTCGCTGAGTAGTGCGCGAGCAAAATTTAAGCTACA
ACAAGGCAAGGCTTGACCGACAATTGCATGAAGAATCTGCTTAGGGTTAGGCGTTTTGCGCTGCTTCGCG
ATGTACGGGCCAGATATACGCGTTGACATTGATTATTGACTAGTTATTAATAGTAATCAATTACGGGGTC
ATTAGTTCATAGCCCATATATGGAGTTCCGCGTTACATAACTTACGGTAAATGGCCCGCCTGGCTGACCG
CCCAACGACCCCCGCCCATTGACGTCAATAATGACGTATGTTCCCATAGTAACGCCAATAGGGACTTTCC
ATTGACGTCAATGGGTGGAGTATTTACGGTAAACTGCCCACTTGGCAGTACATCAAGTGTATCATATGCC
AAGTACGCCCCCTATTGACGTCAATGACGGTAAATGGCCCGCCTGGCATTATGCCCAGTACATGACCTTA
TGGGACTTTCCTACTTGGCAGTACATCTACGTATTAGTCATCGCTATTACCATGGTGATGCGGTTTTGGC
AGTACATCAATGGGCGTGGATAGCGGTTTGACTCACGGGGATTTCCAAGTCTCCACCCCATTGACGTCAA
TGGGAGTTTGTTTTGGCACCAAAATCAACGGGACTTTCCAAAATGTCGTAACAACTCCGCCCCATTGACG
CAAATGGGCGGTAGGCGTGTACGGTGGGAGGTCTATATAAGCAGAGCTCTCTGGCTAACTAGAGAACCCA
CTGCTTACTGGCTTATCGAAATTAATACGACTCACTATAGGGAGACCCAAGCTGGCTAGCGTTTAAACTT
AAGCTTGGTACCGAGCTCGGATCCGCCACCATGGTCTTCACACTCGAAGATTTCGTTGGGGACTAGCGAC
AGACAGCCGGCTACAACCTGGACCAAGTCCTTGAACAGGGAGGTGTGTCCAGTTTGTTTCAGAATCTCGG
GGTGTCCGTAACTCCGATCCAAAGGATTGTCCTGAGCGGTGAAAATGGGCTGAAGATCGACATCCATGTC
ATCATCCCGTATGAAGGTCTGAGCGGCGACCAAATGGGCCAGATCGAAAAAATTTTTAAGGTGGTGTACC
CTGTGGATGATCATCACTTTAAGGTGATCCTGCACTATGGCACACTGGTAATCGACGGGGTTACGCCGAA
CATGATCGACTATTTCGGACGGCCGTATGAAGGCATCGCCGTGTTCGACGGCAAAAAGATCACTGTAACA
GGGACCCTGTGGAACGGCAACAAAATTATCGACGAGCGCCTGATCAACCCCGACGGCTCCCTGCTGTTCC
GAGTAACCATCAACGGAGTGACCGGCTGGCGGCTGTGTGAACGCATTCTGGCGGATTACAAGGATGACGA
CGATAAGTGATAAACCCGCTGATCAGCCTCGACTGTGCCTTCTAGTTGCCAGCCATCTGTTGTTTGCCCC
TCCCCCGTGCCTTCCTTGACCCTGGAAGGTGCCACTCCCACTGTCCTTTCCTAATAAAATGAGGAAATTG
CATCGCATTGTCTGAGTAGGTGTCATTCTATTCTGGGGGGTGGGGTGGGGCAGGACAGCAAGGGGGAGGA
TTGGGAAGACAATAGCAGGCATGCTGGGGATGCGGTGGGCTCTATGGCTTCTGAGGCGGAAAGAACCAGC
TGGGGCTCTAGGGGGTATCCCC
[124 nt withheld, positions 1773-1896]
C
[91 nt withheld, positions 1898-1988]
A
[49 nt withheld, positions 1990-2038]
CCTTTGACGTTGGAGTCCACGTTCTTT
[37 nt withheld, positions 2066-2102]
ACCCTATCTCGGTCTATTCTTTTGATTTATAAGGGATTTTGCCGATTTCGGCCTATTGGTTAAAAAATGA
GCTGATTTAACAAAAATTTAACGCGAATTAATTCTGTGGAATGTGTGTCAGTTAGGGTGTGGAAAGTCCC
CAGGCTCCCCAGCAGGCAGAAGTATGCAAAGCATGCATCTCAATTAGTCAGCAACCAGGTGTGGAAAGTC
CCCAGGCTCCCCAGCAGGCAGAAGTATGCAAAGCATGCATCTCAATTAGTCAGCAACCATAGTCCCGCCC
CTAACTCCGCCCATCCCGCCCCTAACTCCGCCCAGTTCCGCCCATTCTCCGCCCCATGGCTGACTAATTT
TTTTTATTTATGCAGAGGCCGAGGCCGCCTCTGCCTCTGAGCTATTCCAGAAGTAGTGAGGAGGCTTTTT
TGGAGGCCTAGGCTTTTGCAAAAAGCTCCCGGGAGCTTGTATATCCATTTTCGGATCTGATCAAGAGACA
GGATGAGGATCGTTTCGCATGATTGAACAAGATGGATTGCACGCAGGTTCTCCGGCCGCTTGGGTGGAGA
GGCTATTCGGCTATGACTGGGCACAACAGACAATCGGCTGCTCTGATGCCGCCGTGTTCCGGCTGTCAGC
GCAGGGGCGCCCGGTTCTTTTTGTCAAGACCGACCTGTCCGGTGCCCTGAATGAACTGCAGGACGAGGCA
GCGCGGCTATCGTGGCTGGCCACGACGGGCGTTCCTTGCGCAGCTGTGCTCGACGTTGTCACTGAAGCGG
GAAGGGACTGGCTGCTATTGGGCGAAGTGCCGGGGCAGGATCTCCTGTCATCTCACCTTGCTCCTGCCGA
GAAAGTATCCATCATGGCTGATGCAATGCGGCGGCTGCATACGCTTGATCCGGCTACCTGCCCATTCGAC
CACCAAGCGAAACATCGCATCGAGCGAGCACGTACTCGGATGGAAGCCGGTCTTGTCGATCAGGATGATC
TGGACGAAGAGCATCAGGGGCTCGCGCCAGCCGAACTGTTCGCCAGGCTCAAGGCGCGCATGCCCGACGG
CGAGGATCTCGTCGTGACCCATGGCGATGCCTGCTTGCCGAATATCATGGTGGAAAATGGCCGCTTTTCT
GGATTCATCGACTGTGGCCGGCTGGGTGTGGCGGACCGCTATCAGGACATAGCGTTGGCTACCCGTGATA
TTGCTGAAGAGCTTGGCGGCGAATGGGCTGACCGCTTCCTCGTGCTTTACGGTATCGCCGCTCCCTATTC
GCAGCGCATCGCCTTCTATCGCCTTCTTGACGAGTTCTTCTGAGCGGGACTCTGGGGTTCGAAATGACCG
ACCAAGCGACGCCCAACCTGCCATCACGAGATTTCGATTCCACCGCCGCCTTCTATGAAAGGTTGGGCTT
CGGAATCGTTTTCCGGGACGCCGGCTGGATGATCCTCCAGCGCGGGGATCTCATGCTGGAGTTCTTCGCC
CACCCCAACTTGTTTATTGCAGCTTATAATGGTTACAAATAAAGCAATAGCATCACAAATTTCACAAATA
AAGCATTTTTTTCACTGCATTCTAGTTGTGGTTTGTCCAAACTCATCAATGTATCTTATCATGTCTGTAT
ACCGTCGACCTCTAGCTAGAGCTTGGCGTAATCATGGTCATAGCTGTTTCCTGTGTGAAATTGTTATCCG
CTCACAATTCCACACAACATACGAGCCGGAAGCATAAAGTGTAAAGCCTGGGGTGCCTAATGAGTGAGCT
AACTCACATTAATTGCGTTGCGCTCACTGCCCGCTTTCCAGTCGGGAAACCTGTCGTGCCAGCTGCATTA
ATGAATCGGCCAACGCGCGGGGAGAGGCGGTTTGCGTATTGGGCGCTCTTCCGCTTCCTCGCTCACTGAC
TCGCTGCGCTCGGTCGTTCGGCTGCGGCGAGCGGTATCAGCTCACTCAAAGGCGGTAATACGGTTATCCA
CAGAATCAGGGGATAACGCAGGAAAGAACATGTGAGCAAAAGGCCAGCAAAAGGCCAGGAACCGTAAAAA
GGCCGCGTTGCTGGCGTTTTTCCATAGGCTCCGCCCCCCTGACGAGCATCACAAAAATCGACGCTCAAGT
CAGAGGTGGCGAAACCCGACAGGACTATAAAGATACCAGGCGTTTCCCCCTGGAAGCTCCCTCGTGCGCT
CTCCTGTTCCGACCCTGCCGCTTACCGGATACCTGTCCGCCTTTCTCCCTTCGGGAAGCGTGGCGCTTTC
TCATAGCTCACGCTGTAGGTATCTCAGTTCGGTGTAGGTCGTTCGCTCCAAGCTGGGCTGTGTGCACGAA
CCCCCCGTTCAGCCCGACCGCTGCGCCTTATCCGGTAACTATCGTCTTGAGTCCAACCCGGTAAGACACG
ACTTATCGCCACTGGCAGCAGCCACTGGTAACAGGATTAGCAGAGCGAGGTATGTAGGCGGTGCTACAGA
GTTCTTGAAGTGGTGGCCTAACTACGGCTACACTAGAAGAACAGTATTTGGTATCTGCGCTCTGCTGAAG
CCAGTTACCTTCGGAAAAAGAGTTGGTAGCTCTTGATCCGGCAAACAAACCACCGCTGGTAGCGGTGGTT
TTTTTGTTTGCAAGCAGCAGATTACGCGCAGAAAAAAAGGATCTCAAGAAGATCCTTTGATCTTTTCTAC
GGGGTCTGACGCTCAGTGGAACGAAAACTCACGTTAAGGGATTTTGGTCATGAGATTATCAAAAAGGATC
TTCACCTAGATCCTTTTAAATTAAAAATGAAGTTTTAAATCAATCTAAAGTATATATGAGTAAACTTGGT
CTGACAGTTACCAATGCTTAATCAGTGAGGCACCTATCTCAGCGATCTGTCTATTTCGTTCATCCATAGT
TGCCTGACTCCCCGTCGTGTAGATAACTACGATACGGGAGGGCTTACCATCTGGCCCCAGTGCTGCAATG
ATACCGCGAGACCCACGCTCACCGGCTCCAGATTTATCAGCAATAAACCAGCCAGCCGGAAGGGCCGAGC
GCAGAAGTGGTCCTGCAACTTTATCCGCCTCCATCCAGTCTATTAATTGTTGCCGGGAAGCTAGAGTAAG
TAGTTCGCCAGTTAATAGTTTGCGCAACGTTGTTGCCATTGCTACAGGCATCGTGGTGTCACGCTCGTCG
TTTGGTATGGCTTCATTCAGCTCCGGTTCCCAACGATCAAGGCGAGTTACATGATCCCCCATGTTGTGCA
AAAAAGCGGTTAGCTCCTTCGGTCCTCCGATCGTTGTCAGAAGTAAGTTGGCCGCAGTGTTATCACTCAT
GGTTATGGCAGCACTGCATAATTCTCTTACTGTCATGCCATCCGTAAGATGCTTTTCTGTGACTGGTGAG
TACTCAACCAAGTCATTCTGAGAATAGTGTATGCGGCGACCGAGTTGCTCTTGCCCGGCGTCAATACGGG
ATAATACCGCGCCACATAGCAGAACTTTAAAAGTGCTCATCATTGGAAAACGTTCTTCGGGGCGAAAACT
CTCAAGGATCTTACCGCTGTTGAGATCCAGTTCGATGTAACCCACTCGTGCACCCAACTGATCTTCAGCA
TCTTTTACTTTCACCAGCGTTTCTGGGTGAGCAAAAACAGGAAGGCAAAATGCCGCAAAAAAGGGAATAA
GGGCGACACGGAAATGTTGAATACTCATACTCTTCCTTTTTCAATATTATTGAAGCATTTATCAGGGTTA
TTGTCTCATGAGCGGATACATATTTGAATGTATTTAGAAAAATAAACAAATAGGGGTTCCGCGCACATTT
CCCCGAAAAGTGCCACCTGACGTC
Features (pLannotate 1.2.2; 21 found; start..end, strand, type, name):
     28..80      -  misc_feature   bom (fragment): basis of mobility region from pBR322
    235..614     +  enhancer       CMV enhancer: human cytomegalovirus immediate early enhancer
    615..818     +  promoter       CMV promoter: human cytomegalovirus (CMV) immediate early promoter
    814..847     +  LTR            5' LTR (truncated) (fragment): truncated 5' long terminal repeat (LTR) from HIV-1
    863..881     +  promoter       T7 promoter: promoter for bacteriophage T7 RNA polymerase
    941..1453    +  CDS            Nluc: NanoLuc® luciferase human codon-optimized
   1454..1477    +  CDS            3xFLAG (fragment): three tandem FLAG® epitope tags
   1503..1727    +  polyA_signal   bGH poly(A) signal: bovine growth hormone polyadenylation signal
   1731..1752    +  promoter       SV40 promoter (fragment): SV40 enhancer and early promoter
   1773..2201    +  rep_origin     f1 ori (sequence partly withheld): f1 bacteriophage origin of replication; arrow indicates direction of (+) strand synthesis
   2215..2544    +  promoter       SV40 promoter: SV40 enhancer and early promoter
   2611..3405    +  CDS            NeoR/KanR: aminoglycoside phosphotransferase from Tn5; aph(3')-II (or nptII); confers resistance to neomycin, kanamycin, and G418 (Geneticin®)
   3426..3584    +  CDS            ble (fragment): BLE_KLEPN - Experimental evidence at protein level: Swiss-Prot protein existence level 1. Binding protein with a strong affinity to the bleomycin family of antibiotics. Binds to CL990; an antimitotic-antibiotic compound. From Klebsiella pneumoniae.
   3579..3700    +  polyA_signal   SV40 poly(A) signal: SV40 polyadenylation signal
   3773..3789    -  protein_bind   lac operator: The lac repressor binds to the lac operator to inhibit transcription in E. coli. This inhibition can be relieved by adding lactose or isopropyl-β-D-thiogalactopyranoside (IPTG). lac repressor encoded by lacI
   3797..3827    -  promoter       lac promoter: promoter for the E. coli lac operon
   3842..3863    -  protein_bind   CAP binding site: CAP binding activates transcription in the presence of cAMP. E. coli catabolite activator protein
   3876..3968    -  CDS            lacI (fragment): lac repressor; lacI; The lac repressor binds to the lac operator to inhibit transcription in E. coli. This inhibition can be relieved by adding lactose or isopropyl-β-D-thiogalactopyranoside (IPTG).
   4151..4739    -  rep_origin     ori: high-copy-number ColE1/pMB1/pBR322/pUC origin of replication
   4910..5770    -  CDS            AmpR: β-lactamase; bla; confers resistance to ampicillin, carbenicillin, and related antibiotics
   5771..5875    -  promoter       AmpR promoter: bla
