[The description below was written by a language model from this plasmid's Addgene catalogue record and pLannotate feature annotations shown in this document.]
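Description:
pcDNA3.1-Nluc(W12stop) is a mammalian expression plasmid built on the pcDNA3.1 backbone, about 5.9 kb according to the sequenced record. It is maintained in E. coli through a high-copy ColE1/pUC-type origin and selected with ampicillin via the β-lactamase gene under its own promoter. An f1 origin is also present, a standard backbone element that allows single-stranded DNA production. For mammalian cells, an SV40 early promoter drives the NeoR/KanR aminoglycoside phosphotransferase gene, followed by an SV40 polyadenylation signal, permitting G418 selection of stable transfectants. The small lac, ble, LTR and 3xFLAG "fragment" hits in the feature table appear to be short backbone remnants or partial annotation matches rather than functional units. The 24-nt FLAG match is consistent with the single C-terminal FLAG tag recorded in the catalogue.

The payload is a human codon-optimised NanoLuc luciferase coding sequence placed downstream of the CMV immediate early enhancer and promoter, with a T7 promoter in between and a bovine growth hormone polyadenylation signal at the 3′ end. Tryptophan codon 12 (UGG) has been changed to an amber stop codon (UAG). Translation should therefore terminate very early, and no full-length FLAG-tagged luciferase is expected unless the stop codon is converted back or read through. The associated publication title concerns verifying extracellular vesicle-mediated functional mRNA delivery by RNA editing. This suggests the construct serves as a reporter in which A-to-I editing of UAG restores a tryptophan-reading codon and hence luminescence, although the record itself states the purpose only as mammalian expression of Nluc(W12stop).
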