Addgene plasmid #180502: pcDNA3.1-Nluc(W12stop)
Purpose: Mammalian expression of Nluc(W12stop)
Depositing lab: Masaharu Somiya. Publication: Verification of extracellular vesicle-mediated functional mRNA delivery by RNA editing. Somiya M, Kuroda S. bioRxiv 2022.01.25.477620 10.1101/2022.01.25.477620.
Backbone
  Vector backbone: pcDNA3.1
  Vector type: Mammalian Expression
  Selectable markers: Neomycin (select with G418)
Growth in bacteria
  Bacterial resistance: Ampicillin, 100 μg/mL
  Growth temperature: 37°C
  Growth strain: DH5alpha
  Copy number: High Copy
Gene/Insert
  Gene/Insert name: Nluc(W12stop)
  Mutation: W12(UGG) to amber stop codon(UAG)
  Promoter: CMV
  Tag / fusion protein: FLAG (C terminal on insert)
  Cloning method: Gibson Cloning
  Sequencing primers: 5′ CMV-F; 3′ BGH-R
Terms and licenses: Academic/Nonprofit Terms; Industry Terms: Not Available to Industry
Depositor comments: Please visit https://www.biorxiv.org/content/10.1101/2022.01.25.477620v1 for bioRxiv preprint.
How to cite: pcDNA3.1-Nluc(W12stop) was a gift from Masaharu Somiya (Addgene plasmid # 180502 ; http://n2t.net/addgene:180502 ; RRID:Addgene_180502)
